>Addgene plasmid #203224 | His-DNPH1 | addgene full sequence | sequence record 400075 | Addgene NGS Result
TGGCGAATGGG
[124 nt withheld, positions 12-135]
C
[91 nt withheld, positions 137-227]
A
[49 nt withheld, positions 229-277]
CCTTTGACGTTGGAGTCCACGTTCTTT
[37 nt withheld, positions 305-341]
ACCCTATCTCGCTCTATTCTTTTGATTTATAAGGGATTTTGCCGATTTCGGCCTATTGGTTAAAAAATGA
GCTGATTTAACAAAAATTTAACGCGAATTTTAACAAAATATTAACGTTTACAATTTCAGGTGGCACTTTT
CGGGGAAATGTGCGCGGAACCCCTATTTGTTTATTTTTCTAAATACATTCAAATATGTATCCGCTCATGA
ATTAATTCTTAGAAAAACTCATCGAGCATCAAATGAAACTGCAATTTATTCATATCAGGATTATCAATAC
CATATTTTTGAAAAAGCCGTTTCTGTAATGAAGGAGAAAACTCACCGAGGCAGTTCCATAGGATGGCAAG
ATCCTGGTATCGGTCTGCGATTCCGACTCGTCCAACATCAATACAACCTATTAATTTCCCCTCGTCAAAA
ATAAGGTTATCAAGTGAGAAATCACCATGAGTGACGACTGAATCCGGTGAGAATGGCAAAAGTTTATGCA
TTTCTTTCCAGACTTGTTCAACAGGCCAGCCATTACGCTCGTCATCAAAATCACTCGCATCAACCAAACC
GTTATTCATTCGTGATTGCGCCTGAGCGAGACGAAATACGCGATCGCTGTTAAAAGGACAATTACAAACA
GGAATCGAATGCAACCGGCGCAGGAACACTGCCAGCGCATCAACAATATTTTCACCTGAATCAGGATATT
CTTCTAATACCTGGAATGCTGTTTTCCCGGGGATCGCAGTGGTGAGTAACCATGCATCATCAGGAGTACG
GATAAAATGCTTGATGGTCGGAAGAGGCATAAATTCCGTCAGCCAGTTTAGTCTGACCATCTCATCTGTA
ACATCATTGGCAACGCTACCTTTGCCATGTTTCAGAAACAACTCTGGCGCATCGGGCTTCCCATACAATC
GATAGATTGTCGCACCTGATTGCCCGACATTATCGCGAGCCCATTTATACCCATATAAATCAGCATCCAT
GTTGGAATTTAATCGCGGCCTAGAGCAAGACGTTTCCCGTTGAATATGGCTCATAACACCCCTTGTATTA
CTGTTTATGTAAGCAGACAGTTTTATTGTTCATGACCAAAATCCCTTAACGTGAGTTTTCGTTCCACTGA
GCGTCAGACCCCGTAGAAAAGATCAAAGGATCTTCTTGAGATCCTTTTTTTCTGCGCGTAATCTGCTGCT
TGCAAACAAAAAAACCACCGCTACCAGCGGTGGTTTGTTTGCCGGATCAAGAGCTACCAACTCTTTTTCC
GAAGGTAACTGGCTTCAGCAGAGCGCAGATACCAAATACTGTCCTTCTAGTGTAGCCGTAGTTAGGCCAC
CACTTCAAGAACTCTGTAGCACCGCCTACATACCTCGCTCTGCTAATCCTGTTACCAGTGGCTGCTGCCA
GTGGCGATAAGTCGTGTCTTACCGGGTTGGACTCAAGACGATAGTTACCGGATAAGGCGCAGCGGTCGGG
CTGAACGGGGGGTTCGTGCACACAGCCCAGCTTGGAGCGAACGACCTACACCGAACTGAGATACCTACAG
CGTGAGCTATGAGAAAGCGCCACGCTTCCCGAAGGGAGAAAGGCGGACAGGTATCCGGTAAGCGGCAGGG
TCGGAACAGGAGAGCGCACGAGGGAGCTTCCAGGGGGAAACGCCTGGTATCTTTATAGTCCTGTCGGGTT
TCGCCACCTCTGACTTGAGCGTCGATTTTTGTGATGCTCGTCAGGGGGGCGGAGCCTATGGAAAAACGCC
AGCAACGCGGCCTTTTTACGGTTCCTGGCCTTTTGCTGGCCTTTTGCTCACATGTTCTTTCCTGCGTTAT
CCCCTGATTCTGTGGATAACCGTATTACCGCCTTTGAGTGAGCTGATACCGCTCGCCGCAGCCGAACGAC
CGAGCGCAGCGAGTCAGTGAGCGAGGAAGCGGAAGAGCGCCTGATGCGGTATTTTCTCCTTACGCATCTG
TGCGGTATTTCACACCGCATATATGGTGCACTCTCAGTACAATCTGCTCTGATGCCGCATAGTTAAGCCA
GTATACACTCCGCTATCGCTACGTGACTGGGTCATGGCTGCGCCCCGACACCCGCCAACACCCGCTGACG
CGCCCTGACGGGCTTGTCTGCTCCCGGCATCCGCTTACAGACAAGCTGTGACCGTCTCCGGGAGCTGCAT
GTGTCAGAGGTTTTCACCGTCATCACCGAAACGCGCGAGGCAGCTGCGGTAAAGCTCATCAGCGTGGTCG
TGAAGCGATTCACAGATGTCTGCCTGTTCATCCGCGTCCAGCTCGTTGAGTTTCTCCAGAAGCGTTAATG
TCTGGCTTCTGATAAAGCGGGCCATGTTAAGGGCGGTTTTTTCCTGTTTGGTCACTGATGCCTCCGTGTA
AGGGGGATTTCTGTTCATGGGGGTAATGATACCGATGAAACGAGAGAGGATGCTCACGATACGGGTTACT
GATGATGAACATGCCCGGTTACTGGAACGTTGTGAGGGTAAACAACTGGCGGTATGGATGCGGCGGGACC
AGAGAAAAATCACTCAGGGTCAATGCCAGCGCTTCGTTAATACAGATGTAGGTGTTCCACAGGGTAGCCA
GCAGCATCCTGCGATGCAGATCCGGAACATAATGGTGCAGGGCGCTGACTTCCGCGTTTCCAGACTTTAC
GAAACACGGAAACCGAAGACCATTCATGTTGTTGCTCAGGTCGCAGACGTTTTGCAGCAGCAGTCGCTTC
ACGTTCGCTCGCGTATCGGTGATTCATTCTGCTAACCAGTAAGGCAACCCCGCCAGCCTAGCCGGGTCCT
CAACGACAGGAGCACGATCATGCGCACCCGTGGGGCCGCCATGCCGGCGATAATGGCCTGCTTCTCGCCG
AAACGTTTGGTGGCGGGACCAGTGACGAAGGCTTGAGCGAGGGCGTGCAAGATTCCGAATACCGCAAGCG
ACAGGCCGATCATCGTCGCGCTCCAGCGAAAGCGGTCCTCGCCGAAAATGACCCAGAGCGCTGCCGGCAC
CTGTCCTACGAGTTGCATGATAAAGAAGACAGTCATAAGTGCGGCGACGATAGTCATGCCCCGCGCCCAC
CGGAAGGAGCTGACTGGGTTGAAGGCTCTCAAGGGCATCGGTCGAGATCCCGGTGCCTAATGAGTGAGCT
AACTTACATTAATTGCGTTGCGCTCACTGCCCGCTTTCCAGTCGGGAAACCTGTCGTGCCAGCTGCATTA
ATGAATCGGCCAACGCGCGGGGAGAGGCGGTTTGCGTATTGGGCGCCAGGGTGGTTTTTCTTTTCACCAG
TGAGACGGGCAACAGCTGATTGCCCTTCACCGCCTGGCCCTGAGAGAGTTGCAGCAAGCGGTCCACGCTG
GTTTGCCCCAGCAGGCGAAAATCCTGTTTGATGGTGGTTAACGGCGGGATATAACATGAGCTGTCTTCGG
TATCGTCGTATCCCACTACCGAGATATCCGCACCAACGCGCAGCCCGGACTCGGTAATGGCGCGCATTGC
GCCCAGCGCCATCTGATCGTTGGCAACCAGCATCGCAGTGGGAACGATGCCCTCATTCAGCATTTGCATG
GTTTGTTGAAAACCGGACATGGCACTCCAGTCGCCTTCCCGTTCCGCTATCGGCTGAATTTGATTGCGAG
TGAGATATTTATGCCAGCCAGCCAGACGCAGACGCGCCGAGACAGAACTTAATGGGCCCGCTAACAGCGC
GATTTGCTGGTGACCCAATGCGACCAGATGCTCCACGCCCAGTCGCGTACCGTCTTCATGGGAGAAAATA
ATACTGTTGATGGGTGTCTGGTCAGAGACATCAAGAAATAACGCCGGAACATTAGTGCAGGCAGCTTCCA
CAGCAATGGCATCCTGGTCATCCAGCGGATAGTTAATGATCAGCCCACTGACGCGTTGCGCGAGAAGATT
GTGCACCGCCGCTTTACAGGCTTCGACGCCGCTTCGTTCTACCATCGACACCACCACGCTGGCACCCAGT
TGATCGGCGCGAGATTTAATCGCCGCGACAATTTGCGACGGCGCGTGCAGGGCCAGACTGGAGGTGGCAA
CGCCAATCAGCAACGACTGTTTGCCCGCCAGTTGTTGTGCCACGCGGTTGGGAATGTAATTCAGCTCCGC
CATCGCCGCTTCCACTTTTTCCCGCGTTTTCGCAGAAACGTGGCTGGCCTGGTTCACCACGCGGGAAACG
GTCTGATAAGAGACACCGGCATACTCTGCGACATCGTATAACGTTACTGGTTTCACATTCACCACCCTGA
ATTGACTCTCTTCCGGGCGCTATCATGCCATACCGCGAAAGGTTTTGCGCCATTCGATGGTGTCCGGGAT
CTCGACGCTCTCCCTTATGCGACTCCTGCATTAGGAAGCAGCCCAGTAGTAGGTTGAGGCCGTTGAGCAC
CGCCGCCGCAAGGAATGGTGCATGCAAGGAGATGGCGCCCAACAGTCCCCCGGCCACGGGGCCTGCCACC
ATACCCACGCCGAAACAAGCGCTCATGAGCCCGAAGTGGCGAGCCCGATCTTCCCCATCGGTGATGTCGG
CGATATAGGCGCCAGCAACCGCACCTGTGGCGCCGGTGATGCCGGCCACGATGCGTCCGGCGTAGAGGAT
CGAGATCTCGATCCCGCGAAATTAATACGACTCACTATAGGGGAATTGTGAGCGGATAACAATTCCCCTC
TAGAAATAATTTTGTTTAACTTTAAGAAGGAGATATACCCATATGCATCACCACCACCACCATGAAAATC
TATACTTCCAATCCATGGCTGCGGCTATGGTTCCGGGCCGCAGCGAAAGCTGGGAAAGAGGCGAGCCGGG
TAGACCGGCACTCTACTTCTGCGGCAGCATTCGTGGCGGCCGCGAAGATCGTACCCTGTACGAGCGCATC
GTGTCTCGTCTGCGTCGTTTTGGTACTGTGTTGACCGAACATGTGGCTGCGGCGGAGCTGGGTGCGCGTG
GCGAGGAAGCGGCGGGTGGTGATCGTCTTATCCACGAACAAGACCTGGAATGGCTGCAGCAGGCGGACGT
TGTAGTTGCCGAGGTCACCCAGCCGTCGCTGGGCGTTGGTTATGAGCTGGGTCGCGCAGTCGCGTTTAAC
AAACGTATCCTGTGTCTATTTCGTCCACAGTCCGGTCGCGTGTTGTCTGCAATGATTCGCGGTGCAGCCG
ACGGCAGCCGTTTCCAGGTTTGGGATTATGAAGAGGGTGAGGTGGAAGCGTTGCTGGACCGTTATTTCGA
GGCTGACCCGCCTGGTCAAGTGGCCGCGAGCCCGGATCCGACGACCTAACTCGAGCACCACCACCACCAC
CACTGAGATCCGGCTGCTAACAAAGCCCGAAAGGAAGCTGAGTTGGCTGCTGCCACCGCTGAGCAATAAC
TAGCATAACCCCTTGGGGCCTCTAAACGGGTCTTGAGGGGTTTTTTGCTGAAAGGAGGAACTATATCCGG
AT
Features (pLannotate 1.2.2; 19 found; start..end, strand, type, name):
     12..467     +  rep_origin     f1 ori (sequence partly withheld): f1 bacteriophage origin of replication; arrow indicates direction of (+) strand synthesis
    494..551     +  promoter       AmpR promoter (fragment): bla
    560..1375    -  CDS            KanR: aminoglycoside phosphotransferase; aph(3')-Ia; confers resistance to kanamycin in bacteria or G418 (Geneticin®) in eukaryotes
   1497..2085    +  rep_origin     ori: high-copy-number ColE1/pMB1/pBR322/pUC origin of replication
   2271..2413    -  misc_feature   bom: basis of mobility region from pBR322
   2515..2706    -  CDS            rop: Rop protein, which maintains plasmids at low copy number; rop
   2723..3103    +  CDS            YPB1_ECOLX: Protein predicted: Swiss-Prot protein existence level 4. From Escherichia coli.
   3175..3466    -  CDS            TcR (fragment): tetracycline efflux protein; tet; confers resistance to tetracycline
   3481..3502    -  protein_bind   CAP binding site: CAP binding activates transcription in the presence of cAMP. E. coli catabolite activator protein
   3515..4597    -  CDS            lacI: lac repressor; lacI; The lac repressor binds to the lac operator to inhibit transcription in E. coli. This inhibition can be relieved by adding lactose or isopropyl-β-D-thiogalactopyranoside (IPTG).
   4598..4675    -  promoter       lacI promoter: lacI
   4683..4962    -  CDS            TcR (fragment): tetracycline efflux protein; tet; confers resistance to tetracycline
   4984..5002    +  promoter       T7 promoter: promoter for bacteriophage T7 RNA polymerase
   5003..5027    +  protein_bind   lac operator: The lac repressor binds to the lac operator to inhibit transcription in E. coli. This inhibition can be relieved by adding lactose or isopropyl-β-D-thiogalactopyranoside (IPTG). lac repressor encoded by lacI
   5042..5064    +  RBS            RBS: efficient ribosome binding site from bacteriophage T7 gene 10 (Olins and Rangwala, 1989)
   5116..5637    +  CDS            DNPH1: DNPH1_HUMAN - Also known as C6orf108, RCL From Homo sapiens (Human).
   5647..5664    +  CDS            9xHis (fragment): 9xHis affinity tag
   5674..5723    +  CDS            SET1 (fragment): solubility-enhancement tag derived from T7 phage gene 10B
   5731..5778    +  terminator     T7 terminator: transcription terminator for bacteriophage T7 RNA polymerase
