[The description below was written by a language model from this plasmid's Addgene catalogue record and pLannotate feature annotations shown in this document.]
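Description:
His-DNPH1 is a bacterial expression plasmid built on the pET28a backbone for producing recombinant human DNPH1 (also known as RCL or C6orf108) in E. coli. It totals about 5.8 kb, with a 564 bp insert placed between the NdeI and XhoI sites. It is maintained through a ColE1/pBR322-type origin accompanied by the bom mobilisation region and the rop gene, which moderates copy number. Selection is by kanamycin via an aminoglycoside phosphotransferase gene. An f1 phage origin is also present. The short tetracycline-resistance and AmpR promoter fragments in the annotation are backbone remnants rather than functional markers.

The expression cassette follows the standard pET design. A T7 promoter is followed directly by a lac operator and the strong ribosome binding site from phage T7 gene 10, then the DNPH1 coding sequence and a T7 terminator. The plasmid also carries lacI under its own promoter. Transcription therefore stays repressed until an inducer such as IPTG is added, in a host that supplies T7 RNA polymerase. According to the catalogue entry, the protein carries an N-terminal 6xHis tag with a TEV protease cleavage site, allowing metal-affinity purification followed by tag removal. The automated feature table does not annotate this N-terminal tag, although there is room for it between the ribosome binding site and the DNPH1 match. It does flag a His-tag fragment downstream of the gene, which is probably the backbone's optional C-terminal tag region. The record does not say whether that region is translated.

DNPH1 is an N-glycosidase specific for 5-hydroxymethyl deoxyuridine monophosphate. The plasmid was deposited for protein production, and the associated work describes an enzyme-coupled microplate assay for DNPH1 activity and inhibition.
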