Addgene plasmid #203224: His-DNPH1
Purpose: For protein expression. Human DNPH1 is an N-glycosidase with specificity toward 5-hydroxymethyl uridine monophosphate. Pet28a plasmid, KAN resistant, N-terminal TEV-cleavable 6xHis tag.
Depositing lab: Vern Schramm. Depositing organization: Albert Einstein College of Medicine. Publication: An enzyme-coupled microplate assay for activity and inhibition of hmdUMP hydrolysis by DNPH1. Wagner AG, Eskandari R, Schramm VL. Anal Biochem. 2023 Jul 1;672:115171. doi: 10.1016/j.ab.2023.115171. Epub 2023 May 3. PubMed 37142196.
Backbone
  Vector backbone: pet28a
  Backbone size w/o insert (bp): 5237
  Total vector size (bp): 5801
  Vector type: Bacterial Expression
Growth in bacteria
  Bacterial resistance: Kanamycin, 50 μg/mL
  Growth temperature: 37°C
  Growth strain: DH5alpha
  Copy number: Unknown
Gene/Insert
  Gene/Insert name: DNPH1 (alt names: rcl; Uniprot: O43598)
  Species: H. sapiens (human)
  Insert size (bp): 564
  Entrez Gene: DNPH1 (a.k.a. C6orf108, RCL, dJ330M21.3)
  Promoter: T7
  Tag / fusion protein: His tag (with TEV cleavage site) (N terminal on insert)
  Cloning method: Restriction Enzyme; 5′ cloning site NdeI (unknown if destroyed); 3′ cloning site XhoI (unknown if destroyed)
  Sequencing primers: 5′ TAATACGACTCACTATAGGG; 3′ GCTAGTTATTGCTCAGCGG
Resource information
  A portion of this plasmid was derived from a plasmid made by: Genscript
Terms and licenses: Academic/Nonprofit Terms; Industry Terms: Not Available to Industry
How to cite: His-DNPH1 was a gift from Vern Schramm (Addgene plasmid # 203224 ; http://n2t.net/addgene:203224 ; RRID:Addgene_203224)
