>Addgene plasmid #203224 | His-DNPH1 | depositor partial sequence | sequence record 394751 | His-DNPH1 sequence
CATCACCACCACCACCATGAAAATCTATACTTCCAATCCATGGCTGCGGCTATGGTTCCGGGCCGCAGCG
AAAGCTGGGAAAGAGGCGAGCCGGGTAGACCGGCACTCTACTTCTGCGGCAGCATTCGTGGCGGCCGCGA
AGATCGTACCCTGTACGAGCGCATCGTGTCTCGTCTGCGTCGTTTTGGTACTGTGTTGACCGAACATGTG
GCTGCGGCGGAGCTGGGTGCGCGTGGCGAGGAAGCGGCGGGTGGTGATCGTCTTATCCACGAACAAGACC
TGGAATGGCTGCAGCAGGCGGACGTTGTAGTTGCCGAGGTCACCCAGCCGTCGCTGGGCGTTGGTTATGA
GCTGGGTCGCGCAGTCGCGTTTAACAAACGTATCCTGTGTCTATTTCGTCCACAGTCCGGTCGCGTGTTG
TCTGCAATGATTCGCGGTGCAGCCGACGGCAGCCGTTTCCAGGTTTGGGATTATGAAGAGGGTGAGGTGG
AAGCGTTGCTGGACCGTTATTTCGAGGCTGACCCGCCTGGTCAAGTGGCCGCGAGCCCGGATCCGACGAC
CTAA
